Addgene plasmid #27403: pETO18G-H7C/R86C
Depositing lab: Jonathan Javitch. Depositing organization: Columbia University. Publication: Single-molecule dynamics of gating in a neurotransmitter transporter homologue. Zhao Y, Terry D, Shi L, Weinstein H, Blanchard SC, Javitch JA. Nature. 2010 May 13. 465(7295):188-93. 10.1038/nature09057 PubMed 20463731.
Backbone
  Vector backbone: pET16b
  Backbone manufacturer: Novagen
  Backbone size w/o insert (bp): 5700
  Vector type: Bacterial Expression
Growth in bacteria
  Bacterial resistance: Ampicillin, 100 μg/mL
  Growth temperature: 37°C
  Growth strain: DH5alpha
  Copy number: High Copy
Gene/Insert
  Gene/Insert name: leuT
  Species: Aquifex aeolicus
  Insert size (bp): 1607
  Mutation: Changes His 7 to Cys and Arg 86 to Cys
  Tag / fusion protein: HisX8 (C terminal on insert); Thrombin (C terminal on insert)
  Cloning method: Restriction Enzyme
  Sequencing primers: 5′ T7; 3′ T7-term
Terms and licenses: Academic/Nonprofit Terms; Industry Terms: Not Available to Industry
Depositor comments: Codon-optimized leuT of Aquifex aeolicus (position 107 – 1699; including a 8-His tag, a thrombin cleavage site, and codon changes at position 125-127 [CAT]His to [TGT]Cys, 362 -364 to [CGC]Arg to[TGC]Cys)
How to cite: pETO18G-H7C/R86C was a gift from Jonathan Javitch (Addgene plasmid # 27403 ; http://n2t.net/addgene:27403 ; RRID:Addgene_27403)
