[The description below was written by a language model from this plasmid's Addgene catalogue record and pLannotate feature annotations shown in this document.]
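Description:
pETO18G-H7C/R86C is a bacterial expression plasmid built on the Novagen pET16b backbone, carrying a codon-optimized copy of leuT, the leucine transporter gene of Aquifex aeolicus. LeuT is a prokaryotic homologue of neurotransmitter transporters. The annotated sequence is about 7.2 kb. Propagation in E. coli relies on a pBR322/ColE1-type origin accompanied by the bom region and the rop gene, and selection is by ampicillin through the β-lactamase gene and its own promoter. The catalogue lists the plasmid as high copy, although rop normally restrains copy number. Several tetracycline-resistance fragments and a tet promoter are annotated, but these are non-functional remnants of the pBR322 ancestry rather than a usable marker.

Expression follows the standard pET arrangement. A T7 promoter is followed immediately by a lac operator and the strong ribosome binding site from T7 gene 10, with the T7 terminator downstream of the insert. The plasmid-borne lacI gene supplies repressor, so transcription stays off until IPTG induction in a host that provides T7 RNA polymerase. The leuT open reading frame is not itself annotated in the feature table, but by the depositor's coordinates it occupies the region between the RBS and the terminator. It ends in a thrombin cleavage site followed by an eight-histidine tag, which allows affinity purification and later tag removal. The short "SET1" hit just before the terminator is probably leftover vector sequence.

The defining feature is a pair of substitutions, His7 to Cys and Arg86 to Cys. The associated publication concerns single-molecule dynamics of transporter gating, so the introduced cysteines plausibly serve as site-specific labelling positions, although the record does not state this explicitly.
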