Features (pLannotate 1.2.2; 19 found; start..end, strand, type, name):
     20..38      +  promoter       T7 promoter: promoter for bacteriophage T7 RNA polymerase
     39..63      +  protein_bind   lac operator: The lac repressor binds to the lac operator to inhibit transcription in E. coli. This inhibition can be relieved by adding lactose or isopropyl-β-D-thiogalactopyranoside (IPTG). lac repressor encoded by lacI
     78..100     +  RBS            RBS: efficient ribosome binding site from bacteriophage T7 gene 10 (Olins and Rangwala, 1989)
   1652..1669    +  CDS            thrombin site: thrombin recognition and cleavage site
   1712..1761    +  CDS            SET1 (fragment): solubility-enhancement tag derived from T7 phage gene 10B
   1769..1816    +  terminator     T7 terminator: transcription terminator for bacteriophage T7 RNA polymerase
   1839..1943    -  CDS            TcR (fragment): tetracycline efflux protein; tet; confers resistance to tetracycline
   1991..2019    -  promoter       tet promoter: E. coli promoter for tetracycline efflux protein gene
   2132..2236    +  promoter       AmpR promoter: bla
   2237..3097    +  CDS            AmpR: β-lactamase; bla; confers resistance to ampicillin, carbenicillin, and related antibiotics
   3268..3856    +  rep_origin     ori: high-copy-number ColE1/pMB1/pBR322/pUC origin of replication
   4042..4184    -  misc_feature   bom: basis of mobility region from pBR322
   4286..4477    -  CDS            rop: Rop protein, which maintains plasmids at low copy number; rop
   4494..4874    +  CDS            YPB1_ECOLX: Protein predicted: Swiss-Prot protein existence level 4. From Escherichia coli.
   5116..5740    -  CDS            TcR (fragment): tetracycline efflux protein; tet; confers resistance to tetracycline
   5755..5776    -  protein_bind   CAP binding site: CAP binding activates transcription in the presence of cAMP. E. coli catabolite activator protein
   5789..6871    -  CDS            lacI: lac repressor; lacI; The lac repressor binds to the lac operator to inhibit transcription in E. coli. This inhibition can be relieved by adding lactose or isopropyl-β-D-thiogalactopyranoside (IPTG).
   6872..6949    -  promoter       lacI promoter: lacI
   6957..7236    -  CDS            TcR (fragment): tetracycline efflux protein; tet; confers resistance to tetracycline
>Addgene plasmid #27403 | pETO18G-H7C/R86C | depositor full sequence | sequence record 12935 | Author sequence
GATCTCGATCCCGCGAAATTAATACGACTCACTATAGGGGAATTGTGAGCGGATAACAATTCCCCTCTAG
AAATAATTTTGTTTAACTTTAAGAAGGAGATATACCATGGAAGTGAAACGCGAATGTTGGGCGACCCGCC
TGGGCCTGATTCTGGCGATGGCGGGCAACGCGGTGGGCCTGGGCAACTTTCTGCGCTTTCCTGTACAGGC
GGCGGAAAACGGCGGCGGCGCGTTTATGATTCCGTATATTATTGCGTTTCTGCTGGTGGGCATTCCGCTG
ATGTGGATTGAATGGGCGATGGGCCGCTATGGCGGCGCGCAGGGCCACGGCACCACACCTGCGATTTTTT
ATCTGCTGTGGTGCAACCGCTTTGCGAAAATTCTGGGCGTGTTTGGCCTGTGGATTCCGCTGGTGGTGGC
GATTTATTATGTGTATATTGAAAGCTGGACCCTGGGCTTTGCGATTAAATTTCTGGTGGGCCTGGTGCCG
GAACCGCCGCCGAACGCGACGGATCCGGATAGCATTCTGCGCCCGTTTAAAGAATTTCTGTATAGCTATA
TTGGCGTGCCGAAAGGCGATGAACCGATTCTGAAACCGAGCCTGTTTGCGTATATTGTGTTTCTGATTAC
CATGTTTATTAACGTGAGCATTCTGATTCGCGGCATTAGCAAAGGCATTGAGCGCTTTGCGAAAATTGCG
ATGCCGACCCTGTTTATTCTGGCGGTGTTTCTGGTGATTCGCGTGTTTCTGCTGGAAACCCCGAACGGCA
CCGCTGCAGATGGCCTGAACTTTCTGTGGACCCCGGATTTTGAAAAACTGAAAGATCCGGGCGTGTGGAT
TGCGGCGGTGGGCCAGATTTTTTTTACCCTGAGCCTGGGCTTTGGCGCGATTATTACCTATGCGAGCTAT
GTACGTAAAGATCAGGATATTGTGCTGAGCGGCCTGACCGCGGCGACCCTGAACGAAAAAGCGGAAGTGA
TTCTGGGCGGCAGCATTAGCATTCCGGCGGCGGTGGCGTTTTTTGGCGTGGCGAACGCGGTGGCGATTGC
GAAAGCGGGCGCGTTTAACCTAGGCTTTATTACCCTGCCGGCGATTTTTAGCCAGACCGCGGGCGGCACC
TTTCTGGGCTTTCTGTGGTTTTTTCTGCTGTTTTTTGCGGGCCTGACCAGCAGCATTGCGATTATGCAGC
CGATGATTGCGTTTCTGGAAGATGAACTTAAGCTGAGCCGCAAACATGCGGTGCTGTGGACCGCGGCGAT
TGTGTTTTTTAGCGCGCATCTGGTGATGTTTCTGAACAAAAGCCTGGATGAAATGGATTTTTGGGCGGGT
ACCATTGGCGTGGTGTTTTTTGGCCTGACCGAACTGATTATTTTTTTTTGGATTTTTGGCGCGGATAAAG
CGTGGGAGGAGATTAACCGCGGCGGCATTATTAAAGTGCCGCGCATTTATTATTATGTGATGCGCTATAT
TACCCCGGCGTTTCTGGCGGTGCTGCTGGTGGTGTGGGCCCGGGAATATATTCCGAAAATTATGGAAGAA
ACCCATTGGACCGTGTGGATTACCCGCTTTTATATTATTGGCCTGTTTCTGTTTCTGACCTTTCTGGTGT
TTCTGGCGGAACGCCGCCGCAACCATGAAAGCGCGGGCACCCTGGTGCCGCGCGGCAGCGGTCATCATCA
CCATCATCACCATCATTGACTCGAGGATCCGGCTGCTAACAAAGCCCGAAAGGAAGCTGAGTTGGCTGCT
GCCACCGCTGAGCAATAACTAGCATAACCCCTTGGGGCCTCTAAACGGGTCTTGAGGGGTTTTTTGCTGA
AAGGAGGAACTATATCCGGATATCCCGCAAGAGGCCCGGCAGTACCGGCATAACCAAGCCTATGCCTACA
GCATCCAGGGTGACGGTGCCGAGGATGACGATGAGCGCATTGTTAGATTTCATACACGGTGCCTGACTGC
GTTAGCAATTTAACTGTGATAAACTACCGCATTAAAGCTTATCGATGATAAGCTGTCAAACATGAGAATT
CTTGAAGACGAAAGGGCCTCGTGATACGCCTATTTTTATAGGTTAATGTCATGATAATAATGGTTTCTTA
GACGTCAGGTGGCACTTTTCGGGGAAATGTGCGCGGAACCCCTATTTGTTTATTTTTCTAAATACATTCA
AATATGTATCCGCTCATGAGACAATAACCCTGATAAATGCTTCAATAATATTGAAAAAGGAAGAGTATGA
GTATTCAACATTTCCGTGTCGCCCTTATTCCCTTTTTTGCGGCATTTTGCCTTCCTGTTTTTGCTCACCC
AGAAACGCTGGTGAAAGTAAAAGATGCTGAAGATCAGTTGGGTGCACGAGTGGGTTACATCGAACTGGAT
CTCAACAGCGGTAAGATCCTTGAGAGTTTTCGCCCCGAAGAACGTTTTCCAATGATGAGCACTTTTAAAG
TTCTGCTATGTGGCGCGGTATTATCCCGTGTTGACGCCGGGCAAGAGCAACTCGGTCGCCGCATACACTA
TTCTCAGAATGACTTGGTTGAGTACTCACCAGTCACAGAAAAGCATCTTACGGATGGCATGACAGTAAGA
GAATTATGCAGTGCTGCCATAACCATGAGTGATAACACTGCGGCCAACTTACTTCTGACAACGATCGGAG
GACCGAAGGAGCTAACCGCTTTTTTGCACAACATGGGGGATCATGTAACTCGCCTTGATCGTTGGGAACC
GGAGCTGAATGAAGCCATACCAAACGACGAGCGTGACACCACGATGCCTGCAGCAATGGCAACAACGTTG
CGCAAACTATTAACTGGCGAACTACTTACTCTAGCTTCCCGGCAACAATTAATAGACTGGATGGAGGCGG
ATAAAGTTGCAGGACCACTTCTGCGCTCGGCCCTTCCGGCTGGCTGGTTTATTGCTGATAAATCTGGAGC
CGGTGAGCGTGGGTCTCGCGGTATCATTGCAGCACTGGGGCCAGATGGTAAGCCCTCCCGTATCGTAGTT
ATCTACACGACGGGGAGTCAGGCAACTATGGATGAACGAAATAGACAGATCGCTGAGATAGGTGCCTCAC
TGATTAAGCATTGGTAACTGTCAGACCAAGTTTACTCATATATACTTTAGATTGATTTAAAACTTCATTT
TTAATTTAAAAGGATCTAGGTGAAGATCCTTTTTGATAATCTCATGACCAAAATCCCTTAACGTGAGTTT
TCGTTCCACTGAGCGTCAGACCCCGTAGAAAAGATCAAAGGATCTTCTTGAGATCCTTTTTTTCTGCGCG
TAATCTGCTGCTTGCAAACAAAAAAACCACCGCTACCAGCGGTGGTTTGTTTGCCGGATCAAGAGCTACC
AACTCTTTTTCCGAAGGTAACTGGCTTCAGCAGAGCGCAGATACCAAATACTGTCCTTCTAGTGTAGCCG
TAGTTAGGCCACCACTTCAAGAACTCTGTAGCACCGCCTACATACCTCGCTCTGCTAATCCTGTTACCAG
TGGCTGCTGCCAGTGGCGATAAGTCGTGTCTTACCGGGTTGGACTCAAGACGATAGTTACCGGATAAGGC
GCAGCGGTCGGGCTGAACGGGGGGTTCGTGCACACAGCCCAGCTTGGAGCGAACGACCTACACCGAACTG
AGATACCTACAGCGTGAGCTATGAGAAAGCGCCACGCTTCCCGAAGGGAGAAAGGCGGACAGGTATCCGG
TAAGCGGCAGGGTCGGAACAGGAGAGCGCACGAGGGAGCTTCCAGGGGGAAACGCCTGGTATCTTTATAG
TCCTGTCGGGTTTCGCCACCTCTGACTTGAGCGTCGATTTTTGTGATGCTCGTCAGGGGGGCGGAGCCTA
TGGAAAAACGCCAGCAACGCGGCCTTTTTACGGTTCCTGGCCTTTTGCTGGCCTTTTGCTCACATGTTCT
TTCCTGCGTTATCCCCTGATTCTGTGGATAACCGTATTACCGCCTTTGAGTGAGCTGATACCGCTCGCCG
CAGCCGAACGACCGAGCGCAGCGAGTCAGTGAGCGAGGAAGCGGAAGAGCGCCTGATGCGGTATTTTCTC
CTTACGCATCTGTGCGGTATTTCACACCGCATATATGGTGCACTCTCAGTACAATCTGCTCTGATGCCGC
ATAGTTAAGCCAGTATACACTCCGCTATCGCTACGTGACTGGGTCATGGCTGCGCCCCGACACCCGCCAA
CACCCGCTGACGCGCCCTGACGGGCTTGTCTGCTCCCGGCATCCGCTTACAGACAAGCTGTGACCGTCTC
CGGGAGCTGCATGTGTCAGAGGTTTTCACCGTCATCACCGAAACGCGCGAGGCAGCTGCGGTAAAGCTCA
TCAGCGTGGTCGTGAAGCGATTCACAGATGTCTGCCTGTTCATCCGCGTCCAGCTCGTTGAGTTTCTCCA
GAAGCGTTAATGTCTGGCTTCTGATAAAGCGGGCCATGTTAAGGGCGGTTTTTTCCTGTTTGGTCACTGA
TGCCTCCGTGTAAGGGGGATTTCTGTTCATGGGGGTAATGATACCGATGAAACGAGAGAGGATGCTCACG
ATACGGGTTACTGATGATGAACATGCCCGGTTACTGGAACGTTGTGAGGGTAAACAACTGGCGGTATGGA
TGCGGCGGGACCAGAGAAAAATCACTCAGGGTCAATGCCAGCGCTTCGTTAATACAGATGTAGGTGTTCC
ACAGGGTAGCCAGCAGCATCCTGCGATGCAGATCCGGAACATAATGGTGCAGGGCGCTGACTTCCGCGTT
TCCAGACTTTACGAAACACGGAAACCGAAGACCATTCATGTTGTTGCTCAGGTCGCAGACGTTTTGCAGC
AGCAGTCGCTTCACGTTCGCTCGCGTATCGGTGATTCATTCTGCTAACCAGTAAGGCAACCCCGCCAGCC
TAGCCGGGTCCTCAACGACAGGAGCACGATCATGCGCACCCGTGGCCAGGACCCAACGCTGCCCGAGATG
CGCCGCGTGCGGCTGCTGGAGATGGCGGACGCGATGGATATGTTCTGCCAAGGGTTGGTTTGCGCATTCA
CAGTTCTCCGCAAGAATTGATTGGCTCCAATTCTTGGAGTGGTGAATCCGTTAGCGAGGTGCCGCCGGCT
TCCATTCAGGTCGAGGTGGCCCGGCTCCATGCACCGCGACGCAACGCGGGGAGGCAGACAAGGTATAGGG
CGGCGCCTACAATCCATGCCAACCCGTTCCATGTGCTCGCCGAGGCGGCATAAATCGCCGTGACGATCAG
CGGTCCAGTGATCGAAGTTAGGCTGGTAAGAGCCGCGAGCGATCCTTGAAGCTGTCCCTGATGGTCGTCA
TCTACCTGCCTGGACAGCATGGCCTGCAACGCGGGCATCCCGATGCCGCCGGAAGCGAGAAGAATCATAA
TGGGGAAGGCCATCCAGCCTCGCGTCGCGAACGCCAGCAAGACGTAGCCCAGCGCGTCGGCCGCCATGCC
GGCGATAATGGCCTGCTTCTCGCCGAAACGTTTGGTGGCGGGACCAGTGACGAAGGCTTGAGCGAGGGCG
TGCAAGATTCCGAATACCGCAAGCGACAGGCCGATCATCGTCGCGCTCCAGCGAAAGCGGTCCTCGCCGA
AAATGACCCAGAGCGCTGCCGGCACCTGTCCTACGAGTTGCATGATAAAGAAGACAGTCATAAGTGCGGC
GACGATAGTCATGCCCCGCGCCCACCGGAAGGAGCTGACTGGGTTGAAGGCTCTCAAGGGCATCGGTCGA
GATCCCGGTGCCTAATGAGTGAGCTAACTTACATTAATTGCGTTGCGCTCACTGCCCGCTTTCCAGTCGG
GAAACCTGTCGTGCCAGCTGCATTAATGAATCGGCCAACGCGCGGGGAGAGGCGGTTTGCGTATTGGGCG
CCAGGGTGGTTTTTCTTTTCACCAGTGAGACGGGCAACAGCTGATTGCCCTTCACCGCCTGGCCCTGAGA
GAGTTGCAGCAAGCGGTCCACGCTGGTTTGCCCCAGCAGGCGAAAATCCTGTTTGATGGTGGTTAACGGC
GGGATATAACATGAGCTGTCTTCGGTATCGTCGTATCCCACTACCGAGATATCCGCACCAACGCGCAGCC
CGGACTCGGTAATGGCGCGCATTGCGCCCAGCGCCATCTGATCGTTGGCAACCAGCATCGCAGTGGGAAC
GATGCCCTCATTCAGCATTTGCATGGTTTGTTGAAAACCGGACATGGCACTCCAGTCGCCTTCCCGTTCC
GCTATCGGCTGAATTTGATTGCGAGTGAGATATTTATGCCAGCCAGCCAGACGCAGACGCGCCGAGACAG
AACTTAATGGGCCCGCTAACAGCGCGATTTGCTGGTGACCCAATGCGACCAGATGCTCCACGCCCAGTCG
CGTACCGTCTTCATGGGAGAAAATAATACTGTTGATGGGTGTCTGGTCAGAGACATCAAGAAATAACGCC
GGAACATTAGTGCAGGCAGCTTCCACAGCAATGGCATCCTGGTCATCCAGCGGATAGTTAATGATCAGCC
CACTGACGCGTTGCGCGAGAAGATTGTGCACCGCCGCTTTACAGGCTTCGACGCCGCTTCGTTCTACCAT
CGACACCACCACGCTGGCACCCAGTTGATCGGCGCGAGATTTAATCGCCGCGACAATTTGCGACGGCGCG
TGCAGGGCCAGACTGGAGGTGGCAACGCCAATCAGCAACGACTGTTTGCCCGCCAGTTGTTGTGCCACGC
GGTTGGGAATGTAATTCAGCTCCGCCATCGCCGCTTCCACTTTTTCCCGCGTTTTCGCAGAAACGTGGCT
GGCCTGGTTCACCACGCGGGAAACGGTCTGATAAGAGACACCGGCATACTCTGCGACATCGTATAACGTT
ACTGGTTTCACATTCACCACCCTGAATTGACTCTCTTCCGGGCGCTATCATGCCATACCGCGAAAGGTTT
TGCGCCATTCGATGGTGTCCGGGATCTCGACGCTCTCCCTTATGCGACTCCTGCATTAGGAAGCAGCCCA
GTAGTAGGTTGAGGCCGTTGAGCACCGCCGCCGCAAGGAATGGTGCATGCAAGGAGATGGCGCCCAACAG
TCCCCCGGCCACGGGGCCTGCCACCATACCCACGCCGAAACAAGCGCTCATGAGCCCGAAGTGGCGAGCC
CGATCTTCCCCATCGGTGATGTCGGCGATATAGGCGCCAGCAACCGCACCTGTGGCGCCGGTGATGCCGG
CCACGATGCGTCCGGCGTAGAGGATCGA
