>Addgene plasmid #27403 | pETO18G-H7C/R86C | addgene partial sequence | sequence record 33725 | 27403 with T7
ATTTTGTTTAACTTTAAGAAGGAGATATACCATGGAAGTGAAACGCGAATGTTGGGCGACACGTCTGGGC
CTGATTCTGGCGATGGCGGGCAACGCGGTGGGCCTGGGCAACTTTCTGCGCTTTCCTGTACAGGCGGCGG
AAAACGGCGGCGGCGCGTTTATGATTCCGTATATTATTGCGTTTCTGCTGGTGGGCATTCCGCTGATGTG
GATTGAATGGGCGATGGGCCGCTATGGCGGCGCGCAGGGCCACGGCACCACACCTGCGATTTTTTATCTG
CTGTGGTGCAACCGCTTTGCGAAAATTCTGGGCGTGTTTGGCCTGTGGATTCCGCTGGTGGTGGCGATTT
ATTATGTGTATATTGAAAGCTGGACCCTGGGCTTTGCGATTAAATTTCTGGTGGGCCTGGTGCCGGAACC
GCCGCCGAACGCGACGGATCCGGATAGCATTCTGCGCCCGTTTAAAGAATTTCTGTATAGCTATATTGGC
GTGCCGAAAGGCGATGAACCGATTCTGAAACCGAGCCTGTTTGCGTATATTGTGTTTCTGATTACCATGT
TTATTAACGTGAGCATTCTGATTCGCGGCATTAGCAAAGGCATTGAGCGCTTTGCGAAAATTGCGATGCC
GACCCTGTTTATTCTGGCGGTGTTTCTGGTGATTCGCGTGTTTCTGCTGGAAACCCCGAACGGCACCGCT
GCAGATGGCCTGAACTTTCTGTGGACCCCGGATTTTGAAAAACTGAAAGATCCGGGCGTGTGGATTGCGG
CGGTGGGCCAGATTTTTTTTACCCTGAGCCTGGGCTTTGGCGCGATTATTACCTATGCGAGCTATGTACG
TAAAGATCAGGATATTGTGCTGAG
