>Addgene plasmid #27403 | pETO18G-H7C/R86C | addgene partial sequence | sequence record 33726 | 27403 with T7-term
CGGGCTTTGTTAGCAGCCGGATCCTCGAGTCAATGATGGTGATGATGGTGATGATGACCGCTGCCGCGCG
GCACCAGGGTGCCCGCGCTTTCATGGTTGCGGCGGCGTTCCGCCAGAAACACCAGAAAGGTCAGAAACAG
AAACAGGCCAATAATATAAAAGCGGGTAATCCACACGGTCCAATGGGTTTCTTCCATAATTTTCGGAATA
TATTCCCGGGCCCACACCACCAGCAGCACCGCCAGAAACGCCGGGGTAATATAGCGCATCACATAATAAT
AAATGCGCGGCACTTTAATAATGCCGCCGCGGTTAATCTCCTCCCACGCTTTATCCGCGCCAAAAATCCA
AAAAAAAATAATCAGTTCGGTCAGGCCAAAAAACACCACGCCAATGGTACCCGCCCAAAAATCCATTTCA
TCCAGGCTTTTGTTCAGAAACATCACCAGATGCGCGCTAAAAAACACAATCGCCGCGGTCCACAGCACCG
CATGTTTGCGGCTCAGCTTAAGTTCATCTTCCAGAAACGCAATCATCGGCTGCATAATCGCAATGCTGCT
GGTCAGGCCCGCAAAAAACAGCAGAAAAAACCACAGAAAGCCCAGAAAGGTGCCGCCCGCGGTCTGGCTA
AAAATCGCCGGCAGGGTAATAAAGCCTAGGTTAAACGCGCCCGCTTTCGCAATCGCCACCGCGTTCGCCA
CGCCAAAAAACGCCACCGCCGCCGGAATGCTAATGCTGCCGCCCAGAATCACTTCCGCTTTTTCGTTCAN
GGTCGCCGCGGTCAGGCCGCTCAGCACAATATCCTGATCTTTACGTACATAGCTCGCATAGGTAATAATC
GCGCCAAAGCCCAGGCTCAGGGTAAAAAAAATCTGGCCCACCGCCGCAATCCACACGCCCGGATCTTTCA
GTTTTTCAAAATCCGGGGTCCACAGAAAGTTC
